>Addgene plasmid #87017 | IDP426 | depositor full sequence | sequence record 169750 | IDP426 sequence 13626 bps
ATTGACGGCGTAGTACACACTATTGAATCAAACAGCCGACCAATTGCACTACCATCACAATGGAGAAGCC
AGTAGTAAACGTAGACGTAGACCCCCAGAGTCCGTTTGTCGTGCAACTGCAAAAAAGCTTCCCGCAATTT
GAGGTAGTAGCACAGCAGGTCACTCCAAATGACCATGCTAATGCCAGAGCATTTTCGCATCTGGCCAGTA
AACTAATCGAGCTGGAGGTTCCTACCACAGCGACGATCTTGGACATAGGCAGCGCACCGGCTCGTAGAAT
GTTTTCCGAGCACCAGTATCATTGTGTCTGCCCCATGCGTAGTCCAGAAGACCCGGACCGCATGATGAAA
TACGCCAGTAAACTGGCGGAAAAAGCGTGCAAGATTACAAACAAGAACTTGCATGAGAAGATTAAGGATC
TCCGGACCGTACTTGATACGCCGGATGCTGAAACACCATCGCTCTGCTTTCACAACGATGTTACCTGCAA
CATGCGTGCCGAATATTCCGTCATGCAGGACGTGTATATCAACGCTCCCGGAACTATCTATCATCAGGCT
ATGAAAGGCGTGCGGACCCTGTACTGGATTGGCTTCGACACCACCCAGTTCATGTTCTCGGCTATGGCAG
GTTCGTACCCTGCGTACAACACCAACTGGGCCGACGAGAAAGTCCTTGAAGCGCGTAACATCGGACTTTG
CAGCACAAAGCTGAGTGAAGGTAGGACAGGAAAATTGTCGATAATGAGGAAGAAGGAGTTGAAGCCCGGG
TCGCGGGTTTATTTCTCCGTAGGATCGACACTTTATCCAGAACACAGAGCCAGCTTGCAGAGCTGGCATC
TTCCATCGGTGTTCCACTTGAATGGAAAGCAGTCGTACACTTGCCGCTGTGATACAGTGGTGAGTTGCGA
AGGCTACGTAGTGAAGAAAATCACCATCAGTCCCGGGATCACGGGAGAAACCGTGGGATACGCGGTTACA
CACAATAGCGAGGGCTTCTTGCTATGCAAAGTTACTGACACAGTAAAAGGAGAACGGGTATCGTTCCCTG
TGTGCACGTACATCCCGGCCACCATATGCGATCAGATGACTGGTATAATGGCCACGGATATATCACCTGA
CGATGCACAAAAACTTCTGGTTGGGCTCAACCAGCGAATTGTCATTAACGGTAGGACTAACAGGAACACC
AACACCATGCAAAATTACCTTCTGCCGATCATAGCACAAGGGTTCAGCAAATGGGCTAAGGAGCGCAAGG
ATGATCTTGATAACGAGAAAATGCTGGGTACTAGAGAACGCAAGCTTACGTATGGCTGCTTGTGGGCGTT
TCGCACTAAGAAAGTACATTCGTTTTATCGCCCACCTGGAACGCAGACCTGCGTAAAAGTCCCAGCCTCT
TTTAGCGCTTTTCCCATGTCGTCCGTATGGACGACCTCTTTGCCCATGTCGCTGAGGCAGAAATTGAAAC
TGGCATTGCAACCAAAGAAGGAGGAAAAACTGCTGCAGGTCTCGGAGGAATTAGTCATGGAGGCCAAGGC
TGCTTTTGAGGATGCTCAGGAGGAAGCCAGAGCGGAGAAGCTCCGAGAAGCACTTCCACCATTAGTGGCA
GACAAAGGCATCGAGGCAGCCGCAGAAGTTGTCTGCGAAGTGGAGGGGCTCCAGGCGGACATCGGAGCAG
CATTAGTTGAAACCCCGCGCGGTCACGTAAGGATAATACCTCAAGCAAATGACCGTATGATCGGACAGTA
TATCGTTGTCTCGCCAAACTCTGTGCTGAAGAATGCCAAACTCGCACCAGCGCACCCGCTAGCAGATCAG
GTTAAGATCATAACACACTCCGGAAGATCAGGAAGGTACGCGGTCGAACCATACGACGCTAAAGTACTGA
TGCCAGCAGGAGGTGCCGTACCATGGCCAGAATTCCTAGCACTGAGTGAGAGCGCCACGTTAGTGTACAA
CGAAAGAGAGTTTGTGAACCGCAAACTATACCACATTGCCATGCATGGCCCCGCCAAGAATACAGAAGAG
GAGCAGTACAAGGTTACAAAGGCAGAGCTTGCAGAAACAGAGTACGTGTTTGACGTGGACAAGAAGCGTT
GCGTTAAGAAGGAAGAAGCCTCAGGTCTGGTCCTCTCGGGAGAACTGACCAACCCTCCCTATCATGAGCT
AGCTCTGGAGGGACTGAAGACCCGACCTGCGGTCCCGTACAAGGTCGAAACAATAGGAGTGATAGGCACA
CCGGGGTCGGGCAAGTCAGCTATTATCAAGTCAACTGTCACGGCACGAGATCTTGTTACCAGCGGAAAGA
AAGAAAATTGTCGCGAAATTGAGGCCGACGTGCTAAGACTGAGGGGTATGCAGATTACGTCGAAGACAGT
AGATTCGGTTATGCTCAACGGATGCCACAAAGCCGTAGAAGTGCTGTACGTTGACGAAGCGTTCGCGTGC
CACGCAGGAGCACTACTTGCCTTGATTGCTATCGTCAGGCCCCGCAAGAAGGTAGTACTATGCGGAGACC
CCATGCAATGCGGATTCTTCAACATGATGCAACTAAAGGTACATTTCAATCACCCTGAAAAAGACATATG
CACCAAGACATTCTACAAGTATATCTCCCGGCGTTGCACACAGCCAGTTACAGCTATTGTATCGACACTG
CATTACGATGGAAAGATGAAAACCACGAACCCGTGCAAGAAGAACATTGAAATCGATATTACAGGGGCCA
CAAAGCCGAAGCCAGGGGATATCATCCTGACATGTTTCCGCGGGTGGGTTAAGCAATTGCAAATCGACTA
TCCCGGACATGAAGTAATGACAGCCGCGGCCTCACAAGGGCTAACCAGAAAAGGAGTGTATGCCGTCCGG
CAAAAAGTCAATGAAAACCCACTGTACGCGATCACATCAGAGCATGTGAACGTGTTGCTCACCCGCACTG
AGGACAGGCTAGTGTGGAAAACCTTGCAGGGCGACCCATGGATTAAGCAGCCCACTAACATACCTAAAGG
AAACTTTCAGGCTACTATAGAGGACTGGGAAGCTGAACACAAGGGAATAATTGCTGCAATAAACAGCCCC
ACTCCCCGTGCCAATCCGTTCAGCTGCAAGACCAACGTTTGCTGGGCGAAAGCATTGGAACCGATACTAG
CCACGGCCGGTATCGTACTTACCGGTTGCCAGTGGAGCGAACTGTTCCCACAGTTTGCGGATGACAAACC
ACATTCGGCCATTTACGCCTTAGACGTAATTTGCATTAAGTTTTTCGGCATGGACTTGACAAGCGGACTG
TTTTCTAAACAGAGCATCCCACTAACGTACCATCCCGCCGATTCAGCGAGGCCGGTAGCTCATTGGGACA
ACAGCCCAGGAACCCGCAAGTATGGGTACGATCACGCCATTGCCGCCGAACTCTCCCGTAGATTTCCGGT
GTTCCAGCTAGCTGGGAAGGGCACACAACTTGATTTGCAGACGGGGAGAACCAGAGTTATCTCTGCACAG
CATAACCTGGTCCCGGTGAACCGCAATCTTCCTCACGCCTTAGTCCCCGAGTACAAGGAGAAGCAACCCG
GCCCGGTCAAAAAATTCTTGAACCAGTTCAAACACCACTCAGTACTTGTGGTATCAGAGGAAAAAATTGA
AGCTCCCCGTAAGAGAATCGAATGGATCGCCCCGATTGGCATAGCCGGTGCAGATAAGAACTACAACCTG
GCTTTCGGGTTTCCGCCGCAGGCACGGTACGACCTGGTGTTCATCAACATTGGAACTAAATACAGAAACC
ACCACTTTCAGCAGTGCGAAGACCATGCGGCGACCTTAAAAACCCTTTCGCGTTCGGCCCTGAATTGCCT
TAACCCAGGAGGCACCCTCGTGGTGAAGTCCTATGGCTACGCCGACCGCAACAGTGAGGACGTAGTCACC
GCTCTTGCCAGAAAGTTTGTCAGGGTGTCTGCAGCGAGACCAGATTGTGTCTCAAGCAATACAGAAATGT
ACCTGATTTTCCGACAACTAGACAACAGCCGTACACGGCAATTCACCCCGCACCATCTGAATTGCGTGAT
TTCGTCCGTGTATGAGGGTACAAGAGATGGAGTTGGAGCCGCGCCGTCATACCGCACCAAAAGGGAGAAT
ATTGCTGACTGTCAAGAGGAAGCAGTTGTCAACGCAGCCAATCCGCTGGGTAGACCAGGCGAAGGAGTCT
GCCGTGCCATCTATAAACGTTGGCCGACCAGTTTTACCGATTCAGCCACGGAGACAGGCACCGCAAGAAT
GACTGTGTGCCTAGGAAAGAAAGTGATCCACGCGGTCGGCCCTGATTTCCGGAAGCACCCAGAAGCAGAA
GCCTTGAAATTGCTACAAAACGCCTACCATGCAGTGGCAGACTTAGTAAATGAACATAACATCAAGTCTG
TCGCCATTCCACTGCTATCTACAGGCATTTACGCAGCCGGAAAAGACCGCCTTGAAGTATCACTTAACTG
CTTGACAACCGCGCTAGACAGAACTGACGCGGACGTAACCATCTATTGCCTGGATAAGAAGTGGAAGGAA
AGAATCGACGCGGCACTCCAACTTAAGGAGTCTGTAACAGAGCTGAAGGATGAAGATATGGAGATCGACG
ATGAGTTAGTATGGATTCATCCAGACAGTTGCTTGAAGGGAAGAAAGGGATTCAGTACTACAAAAGGAAA
ATTGTATTCGTACTTCGAAGGCACCAAATTCCATCAAGCAGCAAAAGACATGGCGGAGATAAAGGTCCTG
TTCCCTAATGACCAGGAAAGTAATGAACAACTGTGTGCCTACATATTGGGTGAGACCATGGAAGCAATCC
GCGAAAAGTGCCCGGTCGACCATAACCCGTCGTCTAGCCCGCCCAAAACGTTGCCGTGCCTTTGCATGTA
TGCCATGACGCCAGAAAGGGTCCACAGACTTAGAAGCAATAACGTCAAAGAAGTTACAGTATGCTCCTCC
ACCCCCCTTCCTAAGCACAAAATTAAGAATGTTCAGAAGGTTCAGTGCACGAAAGTAGTCCTGTTTAATC
CGCACACTCCCGCATTCGTTCCCGCCCGTAAGTACATAGAAGTGCCAGAACAGCCTACCGCTCCTCCTGC
ACAGGCCGAGGAGGCCCCCGAAGTTGTAGCGACACCGTCACCATCTACAGCTGATAACACCTCGCTTGAT
GTCACAGACATCTCACTGGATATGGATGACAGTAGCGAAGGCTCACTTTTTTCGAGCTTTAGCGGATCGG
ACAACTCTATTACTAGTATGGACAGTTGGTCGTCAGGACCTAGTTCACTAGAGATAGTAGACCGAAGGCA
GGTGGTGGTGGCTGACGTTCATGCCGTCCAAGAGCCTGCCCCTATTCCACCGCCAAGGCTAAAGAAGATG
GCCCGCCTGGCAGCGGCAAGAAAAGAGCCCACTCCACCGGCAAGCAATAGCTCTGAGTCCCTCCACCTCT
CTTTTGGTGGGGTATCCATGTCCCTCGGATCAATTTTCGACGGAGAGACGGCCCGCCAGGCAGCGGTACA
ACCCCTGGCAACAGGCCCCACGGATGTGCCTATGTCTTTCGGATCGTTTTCCGACGGAGAGATTGATGAG
CTGAGCCGCAGAGTAACTGAGTCCGAACCCGTCCTGTTTGGATCATTTGAACCGGGCGAAGTGAACTCAA
TTATATCGTCCCGATCAGCCGTATCTTTTCCACTACGCAAGCAGAGACGTAGACGCAGGAGCAGGAGGAC
TGAATACTGACTAACCGGGGTAGGTGGGTACATATTTTCGACGGACACAGGCCCTGGGCACTTGCAAAAG
AAGTCCGTTCTGCAGAACCAGCTTACAGAACCGACCTTGGAGCGCAATGTCCTGGAAAGAATTCATGCCC
CGGTGCTCGACACGTCGAAAGAGGAACAACTCAAACTCAGGTACCAGATGATGCCCACCGAAGCCAACAA
AAGTAGGTACCAGTCTCGTAAAGTAGAAAATCAGAAAGCCATAACCACTGAGCGACTACTGTCAGGACTA
CGACTGTATAACTCTGCCACAGATCAGCCAGAATGCTATAAGATCACCTATCCGAAACCATTGTACTCCA
GTAGCGTACCGGCGAACTACTCCGATCCACAGTTCGCTGTAGCTGTCTGTAACAACTATCTGCATGAGAA
CTATCCGACAGTAGCATCTTATCAGATTACTGACGAGTACGATGCTTACTTGGATATGGTAGACGGGACA
GTCGCCTGCCTGGATACTGCAACCTTCTGCCCCGCTAAGCTTAGAAGTTACCCGAAAAAACATGAGTATA
GAGCCCCGAATATCCGCAGTGCGGTTCCATCAGCGATGCAGAACACGCTACAAAATGTGCTCATTGCCGC
AACTAAAAGAAATTGCAACGTCACGCAGATGCGTGAACTGCCAACACTGGACTCAGCGACATTCAATGTC
GAATGCTTTCGAAAATATGCATGTAATGACGAGTATTGGGAGGAGTTCGCTCGGAAGCCAATTAGGATTA
CCACTGAGTTTGTCACCGCATATGTAGCTAGACTGAAAGGCCCTAAGGCCGCCGCACTATTTGCAAAGAC
GTATAATTTGGTCCCATTGCAAGAAGTGCCTATGGATAGATTCGTCATGGACATGAAAAGAGACGTGAAA
GTTACACCAGGCACGAAACACACAGAAGAAAGACCGAAAGTACAAGTGATACAAGCCGCAGAACCCCTGG
CGACTGCTTACTTATGCGGGATTCACCGGGAATTAGTGCGTAGGCTTACGGCCGTCTTGCTTCCAAACAT
TCACACGCTTTTTGACATGTCGGCGGAGGATTTTGATGCAATCATAGCAGAACACTTCAAGCAAGGCGAC
CCGGTACTGGAGACGGATATCGCATCATTCGACAAAAGCCAAGACGACGCTATGGCGTTAACCGGTCTGA
TGATCTTGGAGGACCTGGGTGTGGATCAACCACTACTCGACTTGATCGAGTGCGCCTTTGGAGAAATATC
ATCCACCCATCTACCTACGGGTACTCGTTTTAAATTCGGGGCGATGATGAAATCCGGAATGTTCCTCACA
CTTTTTGTCAACACAGTTTTGAATGTCGTTATCGCCAGCAGAGTACTAGAAGAGCGGCTTAAAACGTCCA
GATGTGCAGCGTTCATTGGCGACGACAACATCATACATGGAGTAGTATCTGACAAAGAAATGGCTGAGAG
GTGCGCCACCTGGCTCAACATGGAGGTTAAGATCATCGACGCAGTCATCGGTGAGAGACCACCTTACTTC
TGCGGCGGATTTATCTTGCAAGATTCGGTTACTTCCACAGCGTGCCGCGTGGCGGATCCCCTGAAAAGGC
TGTTTAAGTTGGGTAAACCGCTCCCAGCCGACGACGAGCAAGACGAAGACAGAAGACGCGCTCTGCTAGA
TGAAACAAAGGCGTGGTTTAGAGTAGGTATAACAGGCACTTTAGCAGTGGCCGTGACGACCCGGTATGAG
GTAGACAATATTACACCTGTCCTACTGGCATTGAGAACTTTTGCCCAGAGCAAAAGAGCATTCCAAGCCA
TCAGAGGGGAAATTAAAGCATCTCTACGGTGGTCCTAAATAGTCAGCATAGTACATTTCATCTGACTAAT
ACCACAACACCACCACCTCTAGAGCCACCATGTACCAGAGGATGCTCCGGTGCGGCGCCGATCTGGGATC
GCCCGGGGGCGGCAGTGGCGGCGGCGCAGGGGGGCGCCTGGCCCTGATCTGGATAGTCCCGCTCACCCTC
GGCGGCCTCCTAGGAGTGGCCTGGGGGGAATTCGAACAAAAACTCATCTCAGAAGAGGATCTACAATTCA
TGGACAAAGACTGCGAAATGAAGCGCACCACCCTGGATAGCCCTCTGGGCAAGCTGGAACTGTCTGGGTG
CGAACAGGGCCTGCACCGTATCATCTTCCTGGGCAAAGGAACATCTGCCGCCGACGCCGTGGAAGTGCCT
GCCCCAGCCGCCGTGCTGGGCGGACCAGAGCCACTGATCCAGGCCACCGCCTGGCTCAACGCCTACTTTC
ACCAGCCTGAGGCCATCGAGGAGTTCCCTGTGCCAGCCCTGCACCACCCAGTGTTCCAGCAGGAGAGCTT
TACCCGCCAGGTGCTGTGGAAACTGCTGAAAGTGGTGAAGTTCGGAGAGGTCATCAGCGAGAGCCACCTG
GCCGCCCTGGTGGGCAATCCCGCCGCCACCGCCGCCGTGAACACCGCCCTGGACGGAAATCCCGTGCCCA
TTCTGATCCCCTGCCACCGGGTGGTGCAGGGCGACAGCGACGTGGGGCCCTACCTGGGCGGGCTCGCCGT
GAAAGAGTGGCTGCTGGCCCACGAGGGCCACAGACTGGGCAAGCCTGGGCTGGGTGTCGACGGTACCGCA
TCCAGTTTGGGAGCGCACCACATCCACCATTTCCATGGCAGCAGCAAGCATCATTCAGTGCCTATTGCAA
TCTACAGGTCACCAGCATCCTTGCGAGGCGGACACGCTGGGACGACGTATATCTTTAGCAAAGGTGGTGG
ACAAATTACATATAAGTGGCCTCCTAATGACCGACCCAGTACACGAGCAGACAGGCTGGCCATCGGGTTT
AGCACTGTTCAGAAGGAAGCAGTGTTGGTGCGTGTGGACAGTTCCTCAGGCCTGGGTGACTACCTTGAGC
TGCACATACACCAAGGAAAAATTGGAGTTAAATTTAATGTTGGGACAGATGACATCGCCATTGAGGAGTC
CAATGCAATCATTAATGATGGAAAATACCATGTAGTGCGTTTCACGAGGAGTGGTGGCAATGCCACGTTA
CAGGTGGACAGCTGGCCAGTCATCGAACGATACCCTGCAGGGCGTCAGCTCACAATCTTCAATAGCCAAG
CAACCATAATAATTGGCGGGAAAGAGCAGGGCCAGCCCTTCCAGGGCCAGCTCTCTGGGCTTTACTACAA
TGGCTTGAAAGTTCTGAATATGGCGGCAGAGAACGATGCCAACATCGCCATAGTGGGAAATGTGAGGCTG
GTCGGTGAAGTGCCTTCCTCTATGACAACTGAGTCGACAGCCACTGCCATGCAGTCCGAGATGTCCACCT
CAATCATGGAGACCACCACAACCCTGGCTACCAGCACAGCTCGACGAGGAAAGCCCCCCACAAAGGAGCC
TATCAGCCAGACCACGGATGATATCCTTGTGGCCTCGGCAGAGTGTCCCAGCGACGATGAGGACATTGAC
CCCTGTGAGCCGAGCTCAGGTGGGTTAGCCAACCCCACCCGAGTGGGCGGCCGCGAACCATACCCAGGCT
CGGCAGAGGTGATCCGGGAGTCTAGCAGTACCACTGGCATGGTGGTGGGGATTGTCGCAGCAGCAGCTCT
GTGCATCCTCATCCTCCTCTATGCCATGTACAAGTACAGGAACCGGGATGAAGGGTCGAGCGCTCCACCG
CTCGACGGAGCCGGAGCTGGCGCTGGAGCTGGAGCCGGAGCTGGCGGGCTAGCCACCATGGCCAGCAACT
TCACCCAGTTTGTGCTGGTGGACAATGGCGGGACAGGCGATGTGACTGTGGCTCCCTCCAACTTCGCCAA
TGGGGTGGCTGAGTGGATCAGCTCCAACAGTCGGTCACAGGCCTACAAGGTGACCTGCAGCGTGCGGCAG
TCTAGTGCTCAGAAGAGAAAGTACACAATTAAGGTGGAGGTGCCCAAAGTGGCCACCCAGACAGTGGGAG
GAGTGGAACTGCCTGTGGCTGCTCGGAGATCCTACCTGAACATGGAGCTGACTATCCCTATTTTCGCCAC
CAATTCTGACTGTGAACTGATCGTGAAGGCTATGCAGGGACTGCTGAAAGATGGCAACCCCATCCCTTCT
GCCATTGCCGCTAATAGTGGAATCTATGGCGCCCCTGGGATTCACCCAGGGATGATGGCTTCTAACTTCA
CCCAATTTGTGCTGGTCGATAATGGGGGAACCGGAGATGTGACAGTGGCCCCAAGTAACTTTGCCAATGG
CGTGGCTGAATGGATCTCAAGCAATAGCCGGTCCCAGGCCTACAAAGTGACTTGCTCCGTGAGGCAGTCC
TCTGCTCAGAAGCGCAAATATACAATTAAGGTCGAAGTGCCAAAAGTGGCCACTCAGACCGTCGGCGGAG
TGGAACTGCCCGTGGCTGCTAGGCGCAGTTACCTGAATATGGAACTGACAATCCCTATTTTTGCCACTAA
TTCAGATTGCGAGCTGATTGTGAAGGCTATGCAGGGGCTGCTGAAAGATGGAAACCCAATCCCCTCAGCC
ATTGCCGCTAATAGCGGCATCTACCTCGAGCCACCGCTCGACGGAGCCGGAGCTGGCGCTGGAGCTGGAG
CCGGAGCTGGCGGTCTAGCCACCCCACCGAGCGCTTACCACGTGGATGAGAGTCGAAACTACATCAGTAA
CTCAGCACAGTCCAATGGGGCTGTGGTCAAGGAGATGCAACCCAGCAGTGCTAAAAGCGCCAACAAAAAC
AAGAAGAACAAGGATAAGGAGTATTATGTCTAGGCATGCAGGCCTTAAAGCATCTCTACGGTGGTCCTAA
ATAGTCAGCATAGTACATTTCATCTGACTAATACCACAACACCACCACCTCTAGTAGAGGCGCGCCACCA
TGGTGAGCAAGGGCGAGGAGGATAACATGGCCATCATCAAGGAGTTCATGCGCTTCAAGGTGCACATGGA
GGGCTCCGTGAACGGCCACGAGTTCGAGATCGAGGGCGAGGGCGAGGGCCGCCCCTACGAGGGCACCCAG
ACCGCCAAGCTGAAGGTGACCAAGGGTGGCCCCCTGCCCTTCGCCTGGGACATCCTGTCCCCTCAGTTCA
TGTACGGCTCCAAGGCCTACGTGAAGCACCCCGCCGACATCCCCGACTACTTGAAGCTGTCCTTCCCCGA
GGGCTTCAAGTGGGAGCGCGTGATGAACTTCGAGGACGGCGGCGTGGTGACCGTGACCCAGGACTCCTCC
CTGCAGGACGGCGAGTTCATCTACAAGGTGAAGCTGCGCGGCACCAACTTCCCCTCCGACGGCCCCGTAA
TGCAGAAGAAGACCATGGGCTGGGAGGCCTCCTCCGAGCGGATGTACCCCGAGGACGGCGCCCTGAAGGG
CGAGATCAAGCAGAGGCTGAAGCTGAAGGACGGCGGCCACTACGACGCTGAGGTCAAGACCACCTACAAG
GCCAAGAAGCCCGTGCAGCTGCCCGGCGCCTACAACGTCAACATCAAGTTGGACATCACCTCCCACAACG
AGGACTACACCATCGTGGAACAGTACGAACGCGCCGAGGGCCGCCACTCCACCGGCGGCATGGACGAGCT
GTACAAGTCTTAGGGGCCCAATGATCCGACCAGCAAAACTCGATGTACTTCCGAGGAACTGATGTGCATA
ATGCATCAGGCTGGTACATTAGATCCCCGCTTACCGCGGGCAATATAGCAACACTAAAAACTCGATGTAC
TTCCGAGGAAGCGCAGTGCATAATGTTGCGCAGTGTTGCCACATAACCACTATATTAACCATTTATTTAG
CGGACGCCAAAAACTCAATGTATTTTTGAGGAAGCGTGGTGCATAATGCCACGCAGGTTTTGCATAATTT
TTTTTTTTTTTTTTATTAATCAACAAAATTTTGTTTTTAACATTTCAAAAAAAAAAAAAAAAAAAAAAAA
AAAAAAAAAAGGGGAATTCCTCGATAATTAAGCGGCCGCTTAATTAATCGAGGGGAATTAATTCTTGAAG
ACGAAAGGGCCAGGTGGCACTTTTCGGGGAAATGTGCGCGGAACCCCTATTTGTTTATTTTTCTAAATAC
ATTCAAATATGTATCCGCTCATGAGACAATAACCCTGATAAATGCTTCAATAATATTGAAAAAGGAAGAG
TATGAGTATTCAACATTTCCGTGTCGCCCTTATTCCCTTTTTTGCGGCATTTTGCCTTCCTGTTTTTGCT
CACCCAGAAACGCTGGTGAAAGTAAAAGATGCTGAAGATCAGTTGGGTGCACGAGTGGGTTACATCGAAC
TGGATCTCAACAGCGGTAAGATCCTTGAGAGTTTTCGCCCCGAAGAACGTTTTCCAATGATGAGCACTTT
TAAAGTTCTGCTATGTGGCGCGGTATTATCCCGTGTTGACGCCGGGCAAGAGCAACTCGGTCGCCGCATA
CACTATTCTCAGAATGACTTGGTTGAGTACTCACCAGTCACAGAAAAGCATCTTACGGATGGCATGACAG
TAAGAGAATTATGCAGTGCTGCCATAACCATGAGTGATAACACTGCGGCCAACTTACTTCTGACAACGAT
CGGAGGACCGAAGGAGCTAACCGCTTTTTTGCACAACATGGGGGATCATGTAACTCGCCTTGATCGTTGG
GAACCGGAGCTGAATGAAGCCATACCAAACGACGAGCGTGACACCACGATGCCTGTAGCAATGGCAACAA
CGTTGCGCAAACTATTAACTGGCGAACTACTTACTCTAGCTTCCCGGCAACAATTAATAGACTGGATGGA
GGCGGATAAAGTTGCAGGACCACTTCTGCGCTCGGCCCTTCCGGCTGGCTGGTTTATTGCTGATAAATCT
GGAGCCGGTGAGCGTGGGTCTCGCGGTATCATTGCAGCACTGGGGCCAGATGGTAAGCCCTCCCGTATCG
TAGTTATCTACACGACGGGGAGTCAGGCAACTATGGATGAACGAAATAGACAGATCGCTGAGATAGGTGC
CTCACTGATTAAGCATTGGTAACTGTCAGACCAAGTTTACTCATATATACTTTAGATTGATTTAAAACTT
CATTTTTAATTTAAAAGGATCTAGGTGAAGATCCTTTTTGATAATCTCATGACCAAAATCCCTTAACGTG
AGTTTTCGTTCCACTGAGCGTCAGACCCCGTAGAAAAGATCAAAGGATCTTCTTGAGATCCTTTTTTTCT
GCGCGTAATCTGCTGCTTGCAAACAAAAAAACCACCGCTACCAGCGGTGGTTTGTTTGCCGGATCAAGAG
CTACCAACTCTTTTTCCGAAGGTAACTGGCTTCAGCAGAGCGCAGATACCAAATACTGTCCTTCTAGTGT
AGCCGTAGTTAGGCCACCACTTCAAGAACTCTGTAGCACCGCCTACATACCTCGCTCTGCTAATCCTGTT
ACCAGTGGCTGCTGCCAGTGGCGATAAGTCGTGTCTTACCGGGTTGGACTCAAGACGATAGTTACCGGAT
AAGGCGCAGCGGTCGGGCTGAACGGGGGGTTCGTGCACACAGCCCAGCTTGGAGCGAACGACCTACACCG
AACTGAGATACCTACAGCGTGAGCATTGAGAAAGCGCCACGCTTCCCGAAGGGAGAAAGGCGGACAGGTA
TCCGGTAAGCGGCAGGGTCGGAACAGGAGAGCGCACGAGGGAGCTTCCAGGGGGAAACGCCTGGTATCTT
TATAGTCCTGTCGGGTTTCGCCACCTCTGACTTGAGCGTCGATTTTTGTGATGCTCGTCAGGGGGGCGGA
GCCTATGGAAAAACGCCAGCAACGCGAGCTCGTATGGACATATTGTCGTTAGAACGCGGCTACAATTAAT
ACATAACCTTATGTATCATACACATACGATTTAGGGGACACTATAG
Features (pLannotate 1.2.2; 11 found; start..end, strand, type, name):
     60..7577    +  CDS            POLN_SINDV: Experimental evidence at protein level: Swiss-Prot protein existence level 1. [RNA-directed RNA polymerase nsP4]: RNA dependent RNA polymerase (PubMed:8107248, PubMed:7517863, PubMed:19036396). Replicates genomic and antigenomic RNA by recognizing replications specific signals. The early replication complex formed by the polyprotein P123 and nsP4 synthesizes minus-strand RNAs (PubMed:8107248, PubMed:7517863, PubMed:2529379). The late replication complex composed of fully processed nsP1-nsP4 is responsible for the production of genomic and subgenomic plus-strand RNAs (PubMed:8107248, PubMed:751
   7660..7797    +  CDS            NRXN1 (fragment): NRX1B_HUMAN - Experimental evidence at protein level: Swiss-Prot protein existence level 1. Neuronal cell surface protein that may be involved in cell recognition and cell adhesion by forming intracellular junctions through binding to neuroligins. May play a role in formation or maintenance of synaptic junctions. May mediate intracellular signaling. May play a role in angiogenesis (By similarity). From Homo sapiens (Human).
   7840..8385    +  CDS            CLIP-tag™: human O6-alkylguanine-DNA-alkyltransferase variant that forms covalent bonds with benzylcytosine derivatives fast-reacting variant, optimized for mammalian expression
   8380..9438    +  CDS            NRXN1 (fragment): NRX1B_HUMAN - Experimental evidence at protein level: Swiss-Prot protein existence level 1. Neuronal cell surface protein that may be involved in cell recognition and cell adhesion by forming intracellular junctions through binding to neuroligins. May play a role in formation or maintenance of synaptic junctions. May mediate intracellular signaling. May play a role in angiogenesis (By similarity). From Homo sapiens (Human).
   9508..9897    +  CDS            CAPSD_BPMS2: Experimental evidence at protein level: Swiss-Prot protein existence level 1. Acts as a translational repressor of viral replicase synthesis late in infection. This latter function is the result of capsid protein interaction with an RNA hairpin which contains the replicase ribosome-binding site. From Escherichia phage MS2 (Bacteriophage MS2).
   9925..10314   +  CDS            CAPSD_BPMS2: Experimental evidence at protein level: Swiss-Prot protein existence level 1. Acts as a translational repressor of viral replicase synthesis late in infection. This latter function is the result of capsid protein interaction with an RNA hairpin which contains the replicase ribosome-binding site. From Escherichia phage MS2 (Bacteriophage MS2).
  10393..10530   +  CDS            NRXN1 (fragment): NRX1B_BOVIN - Experimental evidence at protein level: Swiss-Prot protein existence level 1. Neuronal cell surface protein that may be involved in cell recognition and cell adhesion by forming intracellular junctions through binding to neuroligins. May play a role in formation or maintenance of synaptic junctions. May mediate intracellular signaling. May play a role in angiogenesis (By similarity). From Bos taurus (Bovine).
  10640..11347   +  CDS            mCherry: mCherry is a basic (constitutively fluorescent) red fluorescent protein published in 2004, derived from Discosoma sp.. It is reported to be a very rapidly-maturing monomer with low acid sensitivity.
  11797..11901   +  promoter       AmpR promoter: bla
  11902..12762   +  CDS            AmpR: β-lactamase; bla; confers resistance to ampicillin, carbenicillin, and related antibiotics
  12933..13521   +  rep_origin     ori: high-copy-number ColE1/pMB1/pBR322/pUC origin of replication
