[The description below was written by a language model from this plasmid's Addgene catalogue record and pLannotate feature annotations shown in this document.]
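Description:
IDP426 is a Sindbis virus genomic plasmid built on the pSinEGdsp backbone. It is a bacterial plasmid carrying a cDNA copy of a recombinant alphavirus genome, intended for expression in mammalian cells. It is propagated in E. coli through a high-copy ColE1/pUC-type origin and selected with ampicillin via the bla gene and its promoter. More than half of the 13.6 kb sequence is the Sindbis nonstructural polyprotein (nsP1–nsP4). This replicase copies the viral RNA and drives synthesis of subgenomic plus-strand RNAs, from which foreign genes are expressed. No viral structural protein genes are annotated, which suggests that packaging functions would have to come from elsewhere, although the record does not say this. The feature table also does not annotate the promoter used to generate the genomic RNA or the subgenomic promoters.

There are two inserts downstream of the replicase. The first, CLIP-Nrx1B-tdMS2(i), is a modified neurexin-1β, listed as mouse in the catalogue (the annotation tool matched human and bovine orthologues). A CLIP-tag follows a short N-terminal neurexin fragment, so the protein can be covalently labelled with benzylcytosine derivatives. Two tandem copies of the MS2 coat protein, an RNA hairpin-binding domain, sit between the main neurexin segment and a short C-terminal fragment, an internal placement consistent with the "(i)" in the name. The second insert is mCherry, annotated as a separate reading frame, which presumably marks infected cells with red fluorescence. The stated purpose is a proximity ligation assay (PLA) screen for SYNseq, a barcode sequencing approach to mapping neuronal connectivity. The neurexin fusion appears designed to tether MS2-hairpin-bearing RNA to a synaptic surface protein, although the record does not describe such an RNA.
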