Addgene plasmid #87017: IDP426
Purpose: genomic Sindbis virus plasmid for use in SYNseq PLA screen
Depositing lab: Anthony Zador. Depositing organization: Cold Spring Harbor Laboratory. Publication: Using high-throughput barcode sequencing to efficiently map connectomes. Peikon ID, Kebschull JM, Vagin VV, Ravens DI, Sun YC, Brouzes E, Correa IR Jr, Bressan D, Zador AM. Nucleic Acids Res. 2017 Jul 7;45(12):e115. doi: 10.1093/nar/gkx292. PubMed 28449067.
Backbone
  Vector backbone: pSinEGdsp
  Vector type: Mammalian Expression, Synthetic Biology ; SIndbis virus genomic plasmid
Growth in bacteria
  Bacterial resistance: Ampicillin, 100 μg/mL
  Growth temperature: 37°C
  Growth strain: DH5alpha
  Copy number: Unknown
Gene/Insert 1
  Gene/Insert name: CLIP-Nrx1B-tdMS2(i)
  Species: M. musculus (mouse)
  Cloning method: Gibson Cloning
  Sequencing primers: 5′ unknown
Gene/Insert 2
  Gene/Insert name: mCherry
Terms and licenses: Academic/Nonprofit Terms; Industry Terms: Not Available to Industry
How to cite: IDP426 was a gift from Anthony Zador (Addgene plasmid # 87017 ; http://n2t.net/addgene:87017 ; RRID:Addgene_87017)
