>Addgene plasmid #87017 | IDP426 | addgene partial sequence | sequence record 173024 | Addgene Partial NGS Result
AAAAAGGGGAATTCCTCGATAATTAAGCGGCCGCTTAATTAATCGAGGGGAATTAATTCTTGAAGACGAA
AGGGCCAGGTGGCACTTTTCGGGGAAATGTGCGCGGAACCCCTATTTGTTTATTTTTCTAAATACATTCA
AATATGTATCCGCTCATGAGACAATAACCCTGATAAATGCTTCAATAATATTGAAAAAGGAAGAGTATGA
GTATTCAACATTTCCGTGTCGCCCTTATTCCCTTTTTTGCGGCATTTTGCCTTCCTGTTTTTGCTCACCC
AGAAACGCTGGTGAAAGTAAAAGATGCTGAAGATCAGTTGGGTGCACGAGTGGGTTACATCGAACTGGAT
CTCAACAGCGGTAAGATCCTTGAGAGTTTTCGCCCCGAAGAACGTTTTCCAATGATGAGCACTTTTAAAG
TTCTGCTATGTGGCGCGGTATTATCCCGTGTTGACGCCGGGCAAGAGCAACTCGGTCGCCGCATACACTA
TTCTCAGAATGACTTGGTTGAGTACTCACCAGTCACAGAAAAGCATCTTACGGATGGCATGACAGTAAGA
GAATTATGCAGTGCTGCCATAACCATGAGTGATAACACTGCGGCCAACTTACTTCTGACAACGATCGGAG
GACCGAAGGAGCTAACCGCTTTTTTGCACAACATGGGGGATCATGTAACTCGCCTTGATCGTTGGGAACC
GGAGCTGAATGAAGCCATACCAAACGACGAGCGTGACACCACGATGCCTGTAGCAATGGCAACAACGTTG
CGCAAACTATTAACTGGCGAACTACTTACTCTAGCTTCCCGGCAACAATTAATAGACTGGATGGAGGCGG
ATAAAGTTGCAGGACCACTTCTGCGCTCGGCCCTTCCGGCTGGCTGGTTTATTGCTGATAAATCTGGAGC
CGGTGAGCGTGGGTCTCGCGGTATCATTGCAGCACTGGGGCCAGATGGTAAGCCCTCCCGTATCGTAGTT
ATCTACACGACGGGGAGTCAGGCAACTATGGATGAACGAAATAGACAGATCGCTGAGATAGGTGCCTCAC
TGATTAAGCATTGGTAACTGTCAGACCAAGTTTACTCATATATACTTTAGATTGATTTAAAACTTCATTT
TTAATTTAAAAGGATCTAGGTGAAGATCCTTTTTGATAATCTCATGACCAAAATCCCTTAACGTGAGTTT
TCGTTCCACTGAGCGTCAGACCCCGTAGAAAAGATCAAAGGATCTTCTTGAGATCCTTTTTTTCTGCGCG
TAATCTGCTGCTTGCAAACAAAAAAACCACCGCTACCAGCGGTGGTTTGTTTGCCGGATCAAGAGCTACC
AACTCTTTTTCCGAAGGTAACTGGCTTCAGCAGAGCGCAGATACCAAATACTGTCCTTCTAGTGTAGCCG
TAGTTAGGCCACCACTTCAAGAACTCTGTAGCACCGCCTACATACCTCGCTCTGCTAATCCTGTTACCAG
TGGCTGCTGCCAGTGGCGATAAGTCGTGTCTTACCGGGTTGGACTCAAGACGATAGTTACCGGATAAGGC
GCAGCGGTCGGGCTGAACGGGGGGTTCGTGCACACAGCCCAGCTTGGAGCGAACGACCTACACCGAACTG
AGATACCTACAGCGTGAGCTATGAGAAAGCGCCACGCTTCCCGAAGGGAGAAAGGCGGACAGGTATCCGG
TAAGCGGCAGGGTCGGAACAGGAGAGCGCACGAGGGAGCTTCCAGGGGGAAACGCCTGGTATCTTTATAG
TCCTGTCGGGTTTCGCCACCTCTGACTTGAGCGTCGATTTTTGTGATGCTCGTCAGGGGGGCGGAGCCTA
TGGAAAAACGCCAGCAACGCGAGCTCGTATGGACATATTGTCGTTAGAACGCGGCTACAATTAATACATA
ACCTTATGTATCATACACATACGATTTAGGTGACACTATAGATTGACGGCGTAGTACACACTATTGAATC
AAACAGCCGACCAATTGCACTACCATCACAATGGAGAAGCCAGTAGTAAACGTAGACGTAGACCCCCAGA
GTCCGTTTGTCGTGCAACTGCAAAAAAGCTTCCCGCAATTTGAGGTAGTAGCACAGCAGGTCACTCCAAA
TGACCATGCTAATGCCAGAGCATTTTCGCATCTGGCCAGTAAACTAATCGAGCTGGAGGTTCCTACCACA
GCGACGATCTTGGACATAGGCAGCGCACCGGCTCGTAGAATGTTTTCCGAGCACCAGTATCATTGTGTCT
GCCCCATGCGTAGTCCAGAAGACCCGGACCGCATGATGAAATATGCCAGTAAACTGGCGGAAAAAGCGTG
CAAGATTACAAACAAGAACTTGCATGAGAAGATTAAGGATCTCCGGACCGTACTTGATACGCCGGATGCT
GAAACACCATCGCTCTGCTTTCACAACGATGTTACCTGCAACATGCGTGCCGAATATTCCGTCATGCAGG
ACGTGTATATCAACGCTCCCGGAACTATCTATCATCAGGCTATGAAAGGCGTGCGGACCCTGTACTGGAT
TGGCTTCGACACCACCCAGTTCATGTTCTCGGCTATGGCAGGTTCGTACCCTGCGTACAACACCAACTGG
GCCGACGAGAAAGTCCTTGAAGCGCGTAACATCGGACTTTGCAGCACAAAGCTGAGTGAAGGTAGGACAG
GAAAATTGTCGATAATGAGGAAGAAGGAGTTGAAGCCCGGGTCGCGGGTTTATTTCTCCGTAGGATCGAC
ACTTTATCCAGAACACAGAGCCAGCTTGCAGAGCTGGCATCTTCCATCGGTGTTCCACTTGAATGGAAAG
CAGTCGTACACTTGCCGCTGTGATACAGTGGTGAGTTGCGAAGGCTACGTAGTGAAGAAAATCACCATCA
GTCCCGGGATCACGGGAGAAACCGTGGGATACGCGGTTACACACAATAGCGAGGGCTTCTTGCTATGCAA
AGTTACTGACACAGTAAAAGGAGAACGGGTATCGTTCCCTGTGTGCACGTACATCCCGGCCACCATATGC
GATCAGATGACTGGTATAATGGCCACGGATATATCACCTGACGATGCACAAAAACTTCTGGTTGGGCTCA
ACCAGCGAATTGTCATTAACGGTAGGACTAACAGGAACACCAACACCATGCAAAATTACCTTCTGCCGAT
CATAGCACAAGGGTTCAGCAAATGGGCTAAGGAGCGCAAGGATGATCTTGATAACGAGAAAATGCTGGGT
ACTAGAGAACGCAAGCTTACGTATGGCTGCTTGTGGGCGTTTCGCACTAAGAAAGTACATTCGTTTTATC
GCCCACCTGGAACGCAGACCTGCGTAAAAGTCCCAGCCTCTTTTAGCGCTTTTCCCATGTCGTCCGTATG
GACGACCTCTTTGCCCATGTCGCTGAGGCAGAAATTGAAACTGGCATTGCAACCAAAGAAGGAGGAAAAA
CTGCTGCAGGTCTCGGAGGAATTAGTCATGGAGGCCAAGGCTGCTTTTGAGGATGCTCAGGAGGAAGCCA
GAGCGGAGAAGCTCCGAGAAGCACTTCCACCATTAGTGGCAGACAAAGGCATCGAGGCAGCCGCAGAAGT
TGTCTGCGAAGTGGAGGGGCTCCAGGCGGACATCGGAGCAGCATTAGTTGAAACCCCGCGCGGTCACGTA
AGGATAATACCTCAAGCAAATGACCGTATGATCGGACAGTATATCGTTGTCTCGCCAAACTCTGTGCTGA
AGAATGCCAAACTCGCACCAGCGCACCCGCTAGCAGATCAGGTTAAGATCATAACACACTCCGGAAGATC
AGGAAGGTACGCGGTCGAACCATACGACGCTAAAGTACTGATGCCAGCAGGAGGTGCCGTACCATGGCCA
GAATTCCTAGCACTGAGTGAGAGCGCCACGTTAGTGTACAACGAAAGAGAGTTTGTGAACCGCAAACTAT
ACCACATTGCCATGCATGGCCCCGCCAAGAATACAGAAGAGGAGCAGTACAAGGTTACAAAGGCAGAGCT
TGCAGAAACAGAGTACGTGTTTGACGTGGACAAGAAGCGTTGCGTTAAGAAGGAAGAAGCCTCAGGTCTG
GTCCTCTCGGGAGAACTGACCAACCCTCCCTATCATGAGCTAGCTCTGGAGGGACTGAAGACCCGACCTG
CGGTCCCGTACAAGGTCGAAACAATAGGAGTGATAGGCACACCGGGGTCGGGCAAGTCAGCTATTATCAA
GTCAACTGTCACGGCACGAGATCTTGTTACCAGCGGAAAGAAAGAAAATTGTCGCGAAATTGAGGCCGAC
GTGCTAAGACTGAGGGGTATGCAGATTACGTCGAAGACAGTAGATTCGGTTATGCTCAACGGATGCCACA
AAGCCGTAGAAGTGCTGTACGTTGACGAAGCGTTCGCGTGCCACGCAGGAGCACTACTTGCCTTGATTGC
TATCGTCAGGCCCCGCAAGAAGGTAGTACTATGCGGAGACCCCATGCAATGCGGATTCTTCAACATGATG
CAACTAAAGGTACATTTCAATCACCCTGAAAAAGACATATGCACCAAGACATTCTACAAGTATATCTCCC
GGCGTTGCACACAGCCAGTTACAGCTATTGTATCGACACTGCATTACGATGGAAAGATGAAAACCACGAA
CCCGTGCAAGAAGAACATTGAAATCGATATTACAGGGGCCACAAAGCCGAAGCCAGGGGATATCATCCTG
ACATGTTTCCGCGGGTGGGTTAAGCAATTGCAAATCGACTATCCCGGACATGAAGTAATGACAGCCGCGG
CCTCACAAGGGCTAACCAGAAAAGGAGTGTATGCCGTCCGGCAAAAAGTCAATGAAAACCCACTGTACGC
GATCACATCAGAGCATGTGAACGTGTTGCTCACCCGCACTGAGGACAGGCTAGTGTGGAAAACCTTGCAG
GGCGACCCATGGATTAAGCAGCTCACTAACATACCTAAAGGAAACTTTCAGGCTACTATAGAGGACTGGG
AAGCTGAACACAAGGGAATAATTGCTGCAATAAACAGCCCCACTCCCCGTGCCAATCCGTTCAGCTGCAA
GACCAACGTTTGCTGGGCGAAAGCATTGGAACCGATACTAGCCACGGCCGGTATCGTACTTACCGGTTGC
CAGTGGAGCGAACTGTTCCCACAGTTTGCGGATGACAAACCACATTCGGCCATTTACGCCTTAGACGTAA
TTTGCATTAAGTTTTTCGGCATGGACTTGACAAGCGGACTGTTTTCTAAACAGAGCATCCCACTAACGTA
CCATCCCGCCGATTCAGCGAGGCCGGTAGCTCATTGGGACAACAGCCCAGGAACCCGCAAGTATGGGTAC
GATCACGCCATTGCCGCCGAACTCTCCCGTAGATTTCCGGTGTTCCAGCTAGCTGGGAAGGGCACACAAC
TTGATTTGCAGACGGGGAGAACCAGAGTTATCTCTGCACAGCATAACCTGGTCCCGGTGAACCGCAATCT
TCCTCACGCCTTAGTCCCCGAGTACAAGGAGAAGCAACCCGGCCCGGTCGAAAAATTCTTGAACCAGTTC
AAACACCACTCAGTACTTGTGGTATCAGAGGAAAAAATTGAAGCTCCCCGTAAGAGAATCGAATGGATCG
CCCCGATTGGCATAGCCGGTGCAGATAAGAACTACAACCTGGCTTTCGGGTTTCCGCCGCAGGCACGGTA
CGACCTGGTGTTCATCAACATTGGAACTAAATACAGAAACCACCACTTTCAGCAGTGCGAAGACCATGCG
GCGACCTTAAAAACCCTTTCGCGTTCGGCCCTGAATTGCCTTAACCCAGGAGGCACCCTCGTGGTGAAGT
CCTATGGCTACGCCGACCGCAACAGTGAGGACGTAGTCACCGCTCTTGCCAGAAAGTTTGTCAGGGTGTC
TGCAGCGAGACCAGATTGTGTCTCAAGCAATACAGAAATGTACCTGATTTTCCGACAACTAGACAACAGC
CGTACACGGCAATTCACCCCGCACCATCTGAATTGCGTGATTTCGTCCGTGTATGAGGGTACAAGAGATG
GAGTTGGAGCCGCGCCGTCATACCGCACCAAAAGGGAGAATATTGCTGACTGTCAAGAGGAAGCAGTTGT
CAACGCAGCCAATCCGCTGGGTAGACCAGGCGAAGGAGTCTGCCGTGCCATCTATAAACGTTGGCCGACC
AGTTTTACCGATTCAGCCACGGAGACAGGCACCGCAAGAATGACTGTGTGCCTAGGAAAGAAAGTGATCC
ACGCGGTCGGCCCTGATTTCCGGAAGCACCCAGAAGCAGAAGCCTTGAAATTGCTACAAAACGCCTACCA
TGCAGTGGCAGACTTAGTAAATGAACATAACATCAAGTCTGTCGCCATTCCACTGCTATCTACAGGCATT
TACGCAGCCGGAAAAGACCGCCTTGAAGTATCACTTAACTGCTTGACAACCGCGCTAGACAGAACTGACG
CGGACGTAACCATCTATTGCCTGGATAAGAAGTGGAAGGAAAGAATCGACGCGGCACTCCAACTTAAGGA
GTCTGTAACAGAGCTGAAGGATGAAGATATGGAGATCGACGATGAGTTAGTATGGATTCATCCAGACAGT
TGCTTGAAGGGAAGAAAGGGATTCAGTACTACAAAAGGAAAATTGTATTCGTACTTCGAAGGCACCAAAT
TCCATCAAGCAGCAAAAGACATGGCGGAGATAAAGGTCCTGTTCCCTAATGACCAGGAAAGTAATGAACA
ACTGTGTGCCTACATATTGGGTGAGACCATGGAAGCAATCCGCGAAAAGTGCCCGGTCGACCATAACCCG
TCGTCTAGCCCGCCCAAAACGTTGCCGTGCCTTTGCATGTATGCCATGACGCCAGAAAGGGTCCACAGAC
TTAGAAGCAATAACGTCAAAGAAGTTACAGTATGCTCCTCCACCCCCCTTCCTAAGCACAAAATTAAGAA
TGTTCAGAAGGTTCAGTGCACGAAAGTAGTCCTGTTTAATCCGCACACTCCCGCATTCGTTCCCGCCCGT
AAGTACATAGAAGTGCCAGAACAGCCTACCGCTCCTCCTGCACAGGCCGAGGAGGCCCCCGAAGTTGTAG
CGACACCGTCACCATCTACAGCTGATAACACCTCGCTTGATGTCACAGACATCTCACTGGATATGGATGA
CAGTAGCGAAGGCTCACTTTTTTCGAGCTTTAGCGGATCGGACAACTCTATTACTAGTATGGACAGTTGG
TCGTCAGGACCTAGTTCACTAGAGATAGTAGACCGAAGGCAGGTGGTGGTGGCTGACGTTCATGCCGTCC
AAGAGCCTGCCCCTATTCCACCGCCAAGGCTAAAGAAGATGGCCCGCCTGGCAGCGGCAAGAAAAGAGCC
CACTCCACCGGCAAGCAATAGCTCTGAGTCCCTCCACCTCTCTTTTGGTGGGGTATCCATGTCCCTCGGA
TCAATTTTCGACGGAGAGACGGCCCGCCAGGCAGCGGTACAACCCCTGGCAACAGGCCCCACGGATGTGC
CTATGTCTTTCGGATCGTTTTCCGACGGAGAGATTGATGAGCTGAGCCGCAGAGTAACTGAGTCCGAACC
CGTCCTGTTTGGATCATTTGAACCGGGCGAAGTGAACTCAATTATATCGTCCCGATCAGCCGTATCTTTT
CCTCTACGCAAGCAGAGACGTAGACGCAGGAGCAGGAGGACTGAATACTGACTAACCGGGGTAGGTGGGT
ACATATTTTCGACGGACACAGGCCCTGGGCACTTGCAAAAGAAGTCCGTTCTGCAGAACCAGCTTACAGA
ACCGACCTTGGAGCGCAATGTCCTGGAAAGAATTCATGCCCCGGTGCTCGACACGTCGAAAGAGGAACAA
CTCAAACTCAGGTACCAGATGATGCCCACCGAAGCCAACAAAAGTAGGTACCAGTCTCGTAAAGTAGAAA
ATCAGAAAGCCATAACCACTGAGCGACTACTGTCAGGACTACGACTGTATAACTCTGCCACAGATCAGCC
AGAATGCTATAAGATCACCTATCCGAAACCATTGTACTCCAGTAGCGTACCGGCGAACTACTCCGATCCA
CAGTTCGCTGTAGCTGTCTGTAACAACTATCTGCATGAGAACTATCCGACAGTAGCATCTTATCAGATTA
CTGACGAGTACGATGCTTACTTGGATATGGTAGACGGGACAGTCGCCTGCCTGGATACTGCAACCTTCTG
CCCCGCTAAGCTTAGAAGTTACCCGAAAAAACATGAGTATAGAGCCCCGAATATCCGCAGTGCGGTTCCA
TCAGCGATGCAGAACACGCTACAAAATGTGCTCATTGCCGCAACTAAAAGAAATTGCAACGTCACGCAGA
TGCGTGAACTGCCAACACTGGACTCAGCGACATTCAATGTCGAATGCTTTCGAAAATATGCATGTAATGA
CGAGTATTGGGAGGAGTTCGCTCGGAAGCCAATTAGGATTACCACTGAGTTTGTCACCGCATATGTAGCT
AGACTGAAAGGCCCTAAGGCCGCCGCACTATTTGCAAAGACGTATAATTTGGTCCCATTGCAAGAAGTGC
CTATGGATAGATTCGTCATGGACATGAAAAGAGACGTGAAAGTTACACCAGGCACGAAACACACAGAAGA
AAGACCGAAAGTACAAGTGATACAAGCCGCAGAACCCCTGGCGACTGCTTACTTATGCGGGATTCACCGG
GAATTAGTGCGTAGGCTTACGGCCGTCTTGCTTCCAAACATTCACACGCTTTTTGACATGTCGGCGGAGG
ATTTTGATGCAATCATAGCAGAACACTTCAAGCAAGGCGACCCGGTACTGGAGACGGATATCGCATCATT
CGACAAAAGCCAAGACGACGCTATGGCGTTAACCGGTCTGATGATCTTGGAGGACCTGGGTGTGGATCAA
CCACTACTCGACTTGATCGAGTGCGCCTTTGGAGAAATATCATCCACCCATCTACCTACGGGTACTCGTT
TTAAATTCGGGGCGATGATGAAATCCGGAATGTTCCTCACACTTTTTGTCAACACAGTTTTGAATGTCGT
TATCGCCAGCAGAGTACTAGAAGAGCGGCTTAAAACGTCCAGATGTGCAGCGTTCATTGGCGACGACAAC
ATCATACATGGAGTAGTATCTGACAAAGAAATGGCTGAGAGGTGCGCCACCTGGCTCAACATGGAGGTTA
AGATCATCGACGCAGTCATCGGTGAGAGACCACCTTACTTCTGCGGCGGATTTATCTTGCAAGATTCGGT
TACTTCCACAGCGTGCCGCGTGGCGGATCCCCTGAAAAGGCTGTTTAAGTTGGGTAAACCGCTCCCAGCC
GACGACGAGCAAGACGAAGACAGAAGACGCGCTCTGCTAGATGAAACAAAGGCGTGGTTTAGAGTAGGTA
TAACAGGCACTTTAGCAGTGGCCGTGACGACCCGGTATGAGGTAGACAATATTACACCTGTCCTACTGGC
ATTGAGAACTTTTGCCCAGAGCAAAAGAGCATTCCAAGCCATCAGAGGGGAAATAAAGCATCTCTACGGT
GGTCCTAAATAGTCAGCATAGTACATTTCATCTGACTAATACCACAACACCACCACCTCTAGAGCCACCA
TGTACCAGAGGATGCTCCGGTGCGGCGCCGATCTGGGATCGCCCGGGGGCGGCAGTGGCGGCGGCGCAGG
GGGGCGCCTGGCCCTGATCTGGATAGTCCCGCTCACCCTCGGCGGCCTCCTAGGAGTGGCCTGGGGGGAA
TTCGAACAAAAACTCATCTCAGAAGAGGATCTACAATTCATGGACAAAGACTGCGAAATGAAGCGCACCA
CCCTGGATAGCCCTCTGGGCAAGCTGGAACTGTCTGGGTGCGAACAGGGCCTGCACCGTATCATCTTCCT
GGGCAAAGGAACATCTGCCGCCGACGCCGTGGAAGTGCCTGCCCCAGCCGCCGTGCTGGGCGGACCAGAG
CCACTGATCCAGGCCACCGCCTGGCTCAACGCCTACTTTCACCAGCCTGAGGCCATCGAGGAGTTCCCTG
TGCCAGCCCTGCACCACCCAGTGTTCCAGCAGGAGAGCTTTACCCGCCAGGTGCTGTGGAAACTGCTGAA
AGTGGTGAAGTTCGGAGAGGTCATCAGCGAGAGCCACCTGGCCGCCCTGGTGGGCAATCCCGCCGCCACC
GCCGCCGTGAACACCGCCCTGGACGGAAATCCCGTGCCCATTCTGATCCCCTGCCACCGGGTGGTGCAGG
GCGACAGCGACGTGGGGCCCTACCTGGGCGGGCTCGCCGTGAAAGAGTGGCTGCTGGCCCACGAGGGCCA
CAGACTGGGCAAGCCTGGGCTGGGTGTCGACGGTACCGCATCCAGTTTGGGAGCGCACCACATCCACCAT
TTCCATGGCAGCAGCAAGCATCATTCAGTGCCTATTGCAATCTACAGGTCACCAGCATCCTTGCGAGGCG
GACACGCTGGGACGACGTATATCTTTAGCAAAGGTGGTGGACAAATTACATATAAGTGGCCTCCTAATGA
CCGACCCAGTACACGAGCAGACAGGCTGGCCATCGGGTTTAGCACTGTTCAGAAGGAAGCAGTGTTGGTG
CGTGTGGACAGTTCCTCAGGCCTGGGTGACTACCTTGAGCTGCACATACACCAAGGAAAAATTGGAGTTA
AATTTAATGTTGGGACAGATGACATCGCCATTGAGGAGTCCAATGCAATCATTAATGATGGAAAATACCA
TGTAGTGCGTTTCACGAGGAGTGGTGGCAATGCCACGTTACAGGTGGACAGCTGGCCAGTCATCGAACGA
TACCCTGCAGGGCGTCAGCTCACAATCTTCAATAGCCAAGCAACCATAATAATTGGCGGGAAAGAGCAGG
GCCAGCCCTTCCAGGGCCAGCTCTCTGGGCTTTACTACAATGGCTTGAAAGTTCTGAATATGGCGGCAGA
GAACGATGCCAACATCGCCATAGTGGGAAATGTGAGGCTGGTCGGTGAAGTGCCTTCCTCTATGACAACT
GAGTCGACAGCCACTGCCATGCAGTCCGAGATGTCCACCTCAATCATGGAGACCACCACAACCCTGGCTA
CCAGCACAGCTCGACGAGGAAAGCCCCCCACAAAGGAGCCTATCAGCCAGACCACGGATGATATCCTTGT
GGCCTCGGCAGAGTGTCCCAGCGACGATGAGGACATTGACCCCTGTGAGCCGAGCTCAGGTGGGTTAGCC
AACCCCACCCGAGTGGGCGGCCGCGAACCATACCCAGGCTCGGCAGAGGTGATCCGGGAGTCTAGCAGTA
CCACTGGCATGGTGGTGGGGATTGTCGCAGCAGCAGCTCTGTGCATCCTCATCCTCCTCTATGCCATGTA
CAAGTACAGGAACCGGGATGAAGGGTCGAGCGCTCCACCGCTCGACGGAGCCGGAGCTGGCGCTGGAGCT
GGAGCCGGAGCTGGCGGGCTAGCCACCATGGCCAGCAACTTCACCCAGTTTGTGCTGGTGGACAATGGCG
GGACAGGCGATGTGACTGTGGCTCCCTCCAACTTCGCCAATGGGGTGGCTGAGTGGATCAGCTCCAACAG
TCGGTCACAGGCCTACAAGGTGACCTGCAGCGTGCGGCAGTCTAGTGCTCAGAAGAGAAAGTACACAATT
AAGGTGGAGGTGCCCAAAGTGGCCACCCAGACAGTGGGAGGAGTGGAACTGCCTGTGGCTGCTCGGAGAT
CCTACCTGAACATGGAGCTGACTATCCCTATTTTCGCCACCAATTCTGACTGTGAACTGATCGTGAAGGC
TATGCAGGGACTGCTGAAAGATGGCAACCCCATCCCTTCTGCCATTGCCGCTAATAGTGGAATCTATGGC
GCCCCTGGGATTCACCCAGGGATGATGGCTTCTAACTTCACCCAATTTGTGCTGGTCGATAATGGGGGAA
CCGGAGATGTGACAGTGGCCCCAAGTAACTTTGCCAATGGCGTGGCTGAATGGATCTCAAGCAATAGCCG
GTCCCAGGCCTACAAAGTGACTTGCTCCGTGAGGCAGTCCTCTGCTCAGAAGCGCAAATATACAATTAAG
GTCGAAGTGCCAAAAGTGGCCACTCAGACCGTCGGCGGAGTGGAACTGCCCGTGGCTGCTAGGCGCAGTT
ACCTGAATATGGAACTGACAATCCCTATTTTTGCCACTAATTCAGATTGCGAGCTGATTGTGAAGGCTAT
GCAGGGGCTGCTGAAAGATGGAAACCCAATCCCCTCAGCCATTGCCGCTAATAGCGGCATCTACCTCGAG
CCACCGCTCGACGGAGCCGGAGCTGGCGCTGGAGCTGGAGCCGGAGCTGGCGGTCTAGCCACCCCACCGA
GCGCTTACCACGTGGATGAGAGTCGAAACTACATCAGTAACTCAGCACAGTCCAATGGGGCTGTGGTCAA
GGAGATGCAACCCAGCAGTGCTAAAAGTGCCAACAAAAACAAGAAGAACAAGGATAAGGAGTATTATGTC
TAGGCATGCAGGCCTTAAAGCATCTCTACGGTGGTCCTAAATAGTCAGCATAGTACATTTCATCTGACTA
ATACCACAACACCACCACCTCTAGTAGAGGCGCGCCACCATGGTGAGCAAGGGCGAGGAGGATAACATGG
CCATCATCAAGGAGTTCATGCGCTTCAAGGTGCACATGGAGGGCTCCGTGAACGGCCACGAGTTCGAGAT
CGAGGGCGAGGGCGAGGGCCGCCCCTACGAGGGCACCCAGACCGCCAAGCTGAAGGTGACCAAGGGTGGC
CCCCTGCCCTTCGCCTGGGACATCCTGTCCCCTCAGTTCATGTACGGCTCCAAGGCCTACGTGAAGCACC
CCGCCGACATCCCCGACTACTTGAAGCTGTCCTTCCCCGAGGGCTTCAAGTGGGAGCGCGTGATGAACTT
CGAGGACGGCGGCGTGGTGACCGTGACCCAGGACTCCTCCCTGCAGGACGGCGAGTTCATCTACAAGGTG
AAGCTGCGCGGCACCAACTTCCCCTCCGACGGCCCCGTAATGCAGAAGAAGACCATGGGCTGGGAGGCCT
CCTCCGAGCGGATGTACCCCGAGGACGGCGCCCTGAAGGGCGAGATCAAGCAGAGGCTGAAGCTGAAGGA
CGGCGGCCACTACGACGCTGAGGTCAAGACCACCTACAAGGCCAAGAAGCCCGTGCAGCTGCCCGGCGCC
TACAACGTCAACATCAAGTTGGACATCACCTCCCACAACGAGGACTACACCATCGTGGAACAGTACGAAC
GCGCCGAGGGCCGCCACTCCACCGGCGGCATGGACGAGCTGTACAAGTCTTAGAGGGGCCCAATGATCCG
ACCAGCAAAACTCGATGTACTTCCGAGGAACTGATGTGCATAATGCATCAGGCTGGTACATTAGATCCCC
GCTTACCGCGGGCAATATAGCAACACTAAAAACTCGATGTACTTCCGAGGAAGCGCAGTGCATAATGCTG
CGCAGTGTTGCCACATAACCACTATATTAACCATTTATCTAGCGGACGCCAAAAACTCAATGTATTT
